>Addgene plasmid #204801 | EV-D68 2A protease; aliases: Enterovirus D68 2A protease, 6xHis-tag, low expression levels | addgene full sequence | sequence record 417055 | Addgene NGS Result
TAATACGACTCACTATAGGGGAATTGTGAGCGGATAACAATTCCCCTCTAGAAATAATTTTGTTTAACCT
TAAGAAGGAGATATACACATGAATGCGATTATAGGGAACCGGGCTAGCGTGACAACTATGCCGCATAATA
TTGTCACGACGGGTCCGGGCTTTGGGGGCGTATTTGTTGGAAGTTTTAAAATTATTAATTACCACCTTGC
AACGATTGAGGAGCGTCAGTCTGCAATTTACGTCGATTGGCAGAGCGACGTTCTTGTTACCCCTATAGCA
GCACACGGGAGACACCAGATTGCCCGGTGTAAGTGTAACACGGGAGTTTATTACTGTAGACATCGCGACC
GCAGTTATCCAATTTGTTTTGAGGGACCTGGAATCCAGTGGATTGAACAAAATGAATACTATCCTGCACG
TTATCAAACAAATGTGTTATTGGCCGCGGGCCCGGCGGAGGCTGGAGATTGTGGCGGTTTACTGGTTTGT
CCCCACGGCGTTATAGGCCTGTTAACGGCGGGGGGTGGAGGTATCGTGGCGTTTACAGACATACGGAATC
TGCTGTGGCTGGATACGGATGTCATGGAACAGGGCATAACTGATTATATTCAAAACCTTGGAAACCACCA
TCATCACCACCATTAATGACTCGAGCACCCGTCGACAAGCTTGCGGCCGCACTCGAGCACCACCACCACC
ACCACTGAGATCCGGCTGCTAACAAAGCCCGAAAGGAAGCTGAGTTGGCTGCTGCCACCGCTGAGCAATA
ACTAGCATAACCCCTTGGGGCCTCTAAACGGGTCTTGAGGGGTTTTTTGCTGAAAGGAGGAACTATATCC
GGATTGGCGAATGGG
[124 nt withheld, positions 856-979]
C
[91 nt withheld, positions 981-1071]
A
[49 nt withheld, positions 1073-1121]
CCTTTGACGTTGGAGTCCACGTTCTTT
[37 nt withheld, positions 1149-1185]
ACCCTATCTCGGTCTATTCTTTTGATTTATAAGGGATTTTGCCGATTTCGGCCTATTGGTTAAAAAATGA
GCTGATTTAACAAAAATTTAACGCGAATTTTAACAAAATATTAACGCTTACAATTTAGGTGGCACTTTTC
GGGGAAATGTGCGCGGAACCCCTATTTGTTTATTTTTCTAAATACATTCAAATATGTATCCGCTCATGAA
TTAATTCTTAGAAAAACTCATCGAGCATCAAATGAAACTGCAATTTATTCATATCAGGATTATCAATACC
ATATTTTTGAAAAAGCCGTTTCTGTAATGAAGGAGAAAACTCACCGAGGCAGTTCCATAGGATGGCAAGA
TCCTGGTATCGGTCTGCGATTCCGACTCGTCCAACATCAATACAACCTATTAATTTCCCCTCGTCAAAAA
TAAGGTTATCAAGTGAGAAATCACCATGAGTGACGACTGAATCCGGTGAGAATGGCAAAAGTTTATGCAT
TTCTTTCCAGACTTGTTCAACAGGCCAGCCATTACGCTCGTCATCAAAATCACTCGCATCAACCAAACCG
TTATTCATTCGTGATTGCGCCTGAGCGAGACGAAATACGCGATCGCTGTTAAAAGGACAATTACAAACAG
GAATCGAATGCAACCGGCGCAGGAACACTGCCAGCGCATCAACAATATTTTCACCTGAATCAGGATATTC
TTCTAATACCTGGAATGCTGTTTTCCCGGGGATCGCAGTGGTGAGTAACCATGCATCATCAGGAGTACGG
ATAAAATGCTTGATGGTCGGAAGAGGCATAAATTCCGTCAGCCAGTTTAGTCTGACCATCTCATCTGTAA
CATCATTGGCAACGCTACCTTTGCCATGTTTCAGAAACAACTCTGGCGCATCGGGCTTCCCATACAATCG
ATAGATTGTCGCACCTGATTGCCCGACATTATCGCGAGCCCATTTATACCCATATAAATCAGCATCCATG
TTGGAATTTAATCGCGGCCTAGAGCAAGACGTTTCCCGTTGAATATGGCTCATAACACCCCTTGTATTAC
TGTTTATGTAAGCAGACAGTTTTATTGTTCATGACCAAAATCCCTTAACGTGAGTTTTCGTTCCACTGAG
CGTCAGACCCCGTAGAAAAGATCAAAGGATCTTCTTGAGATCCTTTTTTTCTGCGCGTAATCTGCTGCTT
GCAAACAAAAAAACCACCGCTACCAGCGGTGGTTTGTTTGCCGGATCAAGAGCTACCAACTCTTTTTCCG
AAGGTAACTGGCTTCAGCAGAGCGCAGATACCAAATACTGTCCTTCTAGTGTAGCCGTAGTTAGGCCACC
ACTTCAAGAACTCTGTAGCACCGCCTACATACCTCGCTCTGCTAATCCTGTTACCAGTGGCTGCTGCCAG
TGGCGATAAGTCGTGTCTTACCGGGTTGGACTCAAGACGATAGTTACCGGATAAGGCGCAGCGGTCGGGC
TGAACGGGGGGTTCGTGCACACAGCCCAGCTTGGAGCGAACGACCTACACCGAACTGAGATACCTACAGC
GTGAGCTATGAGAAAGCGCCACGCTTCCCGAAGGGAGAAAGGCGGACAGGTATCCGGTAAGCGGCAGGGT
CGGAACAGGAGAGCGCACGAGGGAGCTTCCAGGGGGAAACGCCTGGTATCTTTATAGTCCTGTCGGGTTT
CGCCACCTCTGACTTGAGCGTCGATTTTTGTGATGCTCGTCAGGGGGGCGGAGCCTATGGAAAAACGCCA
GCAACGCGGCCTTTTTACGGTTCCTGGCCTTTTGCTGGCCTTTTGCTCACATGTTCTTTCCTGCGTTATC
CCCTGATTCTGTGGATAACCGTATTACCGCCTTTGAGTGAGCTGATACCGCTCGCCGCAGCCGAACGACC
GAGCGCAGCGAGTCAGTGAGCGAGGAAGCGGAAGAGCGCCTGATGCGGTATTTTCTCCTTACGCATCTGT
GCGGTATTTCACACCGCAATGGTGCACTCTCAGTACAATCTGCTCTGATGCCGCATAGTTAAGCCAGTAT
ACACTCCGCTATCGCTACGTGACTGGGTCATGGCTGCGCCCCGACACCCGCCAACACCCGCTGACGCGCC
CTGACGGGCTTGTCTGCTCCCGGCATCCGCTTACAGACAAGCTGTGACCGTCTCCGGGAGCTGCATGTGT
CAGAGGTTTTCACCGTCATCACCGAAACGCGCGAGGCAGCTGCGGTAAAGCTCATCAGCGTGGTCGTGAA
GCGATTCACAGATGTCTGCCTGTTCATCCGCGTCCAGCTCGTTGAGTTTCTCCAGAAGCGTTAATGTCTG
GCTTCTGATAAAGCGGGCCATGTTAAGGGCGGTTTTTTCCTGTTTGGTCACTGATGCCTCCGTGTAAGGG
GGATTTCTGTTCATGGGGGTAATGATACCGATGAAACGAGAGAGGATGCTCACGATACGGGTTACTGATG
ATGAACATGCCCGGTTACTGGAACGTTGTGAGGGTAAACAACTGGCGGTATGGATGCGGCGGGACCAGAG
AAAAATCACTCAGGGTCAATGCCAGCGCTTCGTTAATACAGATGTAGGTGTTCCACAGGGTAGCCAGCAG
CATCCTGCGATGCAGATCCGGAACATAATGGTGCAGGGCGCTGACTTCCGCGTTTCCAGACTTTACGAAA
CACGGAAACCGAAGACCATTCATGTTGTTGCTCAGGTCGCAGACGTTTTGCAGCAGCAGTCGCTTCACGT
TCGCTCGCGTATCGGTGATTCATTCTGCTAACCAGTAAGGCAACCCCGCCAGCCTAGCCGGGTCCTCAAC
GACAGGAGCACGATCATGCGCACCCGTGGGGCCGCCATGCCGGCGATAATGGCCTGCTTCTCGCCGAAAC
GTTTGGTGGCGGGACCAGTGACGAAGGCTTGAGCGAGGGCGTGCAAGATTCCGAATACCGCAAGCGACAG
GCCGATCATCGTCGCGCTCCAGCGAAAGCGGTCCTCGCCGAAAATGACCCAGAGCGCTGCCGGCACCTGT
CCTACGAGTTGCATGATAAAGAAGACAGTCATAAGTGCGGCGACGATAGTCATGCCCCGCGCCCACCGGA
AGGAGCTGACTGGGTTGAAGGCTCTCAAGGGCATCGGTCGAGATCCCGGTGCCTAATGAGTGAGCTAACT
TACATTAATTGCGTTGCGCTCACTGCCCGCTTTCCAGTCGGGAAACCTGTCGTGCCAGCTGCATTAATGA
ATCGGCCAACGCGCGGGGAGAGGCGGTTTGCGTATTGGGCGCCAGGGTGGTTTTTCTTTTCACCAGTGAG
ACGGGCAACAGCTGATTGCCCTTCACCGCCTGGCCCTGAGAGAGTTGCAGCAAGCGGTCCACGCTGGTTT
GCCCCAGCAGGCGAAAATCCTGTTTGATGGTGGTTAACGGCGGGATATAACATGAGCTGTCTTCGGTATC
GTCGTATCCCACTACCGAGATATCCGCACCAACGCGCAGCCCGGACTCGGTAATGGCGCGCATTGCGCCC
AGCGCCATCTGATCGTTGGCAACCAGCATCGCAGTGGGAACGATGCCCTCATTCAGCATTTGCATGGTTT
GTTGAAAACCGGACATGGCACTCCAGTCGCCTTCCCGTTCCGCTATCGGCTGAATTTGATTGCGAGTGAG
ATATTTATGCCAGCCAGCCAGACGCAGACGCGCCGAGACAGAACTTAATGGGCCCGCTAACAGCGCGATT
TGCTGGTGACCCAATGCGACCAGATGCTCCACGCCCAGTCGCGTACCGTCTTCATGGGAGAAAATAATAC
TGTTGATGGGTGTCTGGTCAGAGACATCAAGAAATAACGCCGGAACATTAGTGCAGGCAGCTTCCACAGC
AATGGCATCCTGGTCATCCAGCGGATAGTTAATGATCAGCCCACTGACGCGTTGCGCGAGAAGATTGTGC
ACCGCCGCTTTACAGGCTTCGACGCCGCTTCGTTCTACCATCGACACCACCACGCTGGCACCCAGTTGAT
CGGCGCGAGATTTAATCGCCGCGACAATTTGCGACGGCGCGTGCAGGGCCAGACTGGAGGTGGCAACGCC
AATCAGCAACGACTGTTTGCCCGCCAGTTGTTGTGCCACGCGGTTGGGAATGTAATTCAGCTCCGCCATC
GCCGCTTCCACTTTTTCCCGCGTTTTCGCAGAAACGTGGCTGGCCTGGTTCACCACGCGGGAAACGGTCT
GATAAGAGACACCGGCATACTCTGCGACATCGTATAACGTTACTGGTTTCACATTCACCACCCTGAATTG
ACTCTCTTCCGGGCGCTATCATGCCATACCGCGAAAGGTTTTGCGCCATTCGATGGTGTCCGGGATCTCG
ACGCTCTCCCTTATGCGACTCCTGCATTAGGAAGCAGCCCAGTAGTAGGTTGAGGCCGTTGAGCACCGCC
GCCGCAAGGAATGGTGCATGCAAGGAGATGGCGCCCAACAGTCCCCCGGCCACGGGGCCTGCCACCATAC
CCACGCCGAAACAAGCGCTCATGAGCCCGAAGTGGCGAGCCCGATCTTCCCCATCGGTGATGTCGGCGAT
ATAGGCGCCAGCAACCGCACCTGTGGCGCCGGTGATGCCGGCCACGATGCGTCCGGCGTAGAGGATCGAG
ATCTCGATCCCGCGAAAT
Features (pLannotate 1.2.2; 19 found; start..end, strand, type, name):
      1..19      +  promoter       T7 promoter: promoter for bacteriophage T7 RNA polymerase
     20..44      +  protein_bind   lac operator: The lac repressor binds to the lac operator to inhibit transcription in E. coli. This inhibition can be relieved by adding lactose or isopropyl-β-D-thiogalactopyranoside (IPTG). lac repressor encoded by lacI
     59..81      +  RBS            RBS: efficient ribosome binding site from bacteriophage T7 gene 10 (Olins and Rangwala, 1989)
     89..625     +  CDS            POLG_HED68 (fragment): Experimental evidence at protein level: Swiss-Prot protein existence level 1. [RNA-directed RNA polymerase]: Replicates the viral genomic RNA on the surface of intracellular membranes. May form linear arrays of subunits that propagate along a strong head-to-tail interaction called interface-I. Covalently attaches UMP to a tyrosine of VPg, which is used to prime RNA synthesis. The positive stranded RNA genome is first replicated at virus induced membranous vesicles, creating a dsRNA genomic replication form. This dsRNA is then used as template to synthesize positive stranded RNA genomes. ss(+)R
    688..705     +  CDS            9xHis (fragment): 9xHis affinity tag
    715..764     +  CDS            SET1 (fragment): solubility-enhancement tag derived from T7 phage gene 10B
    772..819     +  terminator     T7 terminator: transcription terminator for bacteriophage T7 RNA polymerase
    856..1284    +  rep_origin     f1 ori (sequence partly withheld): f1 bacteriophage origin of replication; arrow indicates direction of (+) strand synthesis
   1337..1394    +  promoter       AmpR promoter (fragment): bla
   1403..2218    -  CDS            KanR: aminoglycoside phosphotransferase; aph(3')-Ia; confers resistance to kanamycin in bacteria or G418 (Geneticin®) in eukaryotes
   2340..2928    +  rep_origin     ori: high-copy-number ColE1/pMB1/pBR322/pUC origin of replication
   3114..3253    -  misc_feature   bom: basis of mobility region from pBR322
   3355..3546    -  CDS            rop: Rop protein, which maintains plasmids at low copy number; rop
   3563..3943    +  CDS            YPB1_ECOLX: Protein predicted: Swiss-Prot protein existence level 4. From Escherichia coli.
   4015..4306    -  CDS            TcR (fragment): tetracycline efflux protein; tet; confers resistance to tetracycline
   4321..4342    -  protein_bind   CAP binding site: CAP binding activates transcription in the presence of cAMP. E. coli catabolite activator protein
   4355..5437    -  CDS            lacI: lac repressor; lacI; The lac repressor binds to the lac operator to inhibit transcription in E. coli. This inhibition can be relieved by adding lactose or isopropyl-β-D-thiogalactopyranoside (IPTG).
   5438..5515    -  promoter       lacI promoter: lacI
   5523..5802    -  CDS            TcR (fragment): tetracycline efflux protein; tet; confers resistance to tetracycline
