[The description below was written by a language model from this plasmid's Addgene catalogue record and pLannotate feature annotations shown in this document.]
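Description:
EV-D68 2A protease is a bacterial expression plasmid built on the pNIC-Kan-R backbone, a pET-style vector into which the coding region was inserted by ligation-independent cloning. The sequenced record is about 5.8 kb. It is maintained in E. coli through a ColE1/pMB1-type origin accompanied by the pBR322 bom region and the rop gene, which moderates copy number (the catalogue lists copy number as unknown), and it is selected with kanamycin via an aph(3')-Ia aminoglycoside phosphotransferase gene. An f1 phage origin is also present, along with short tetracycline-resistance fragments and a partial AmpR promoter that are non-functional backbone remnants.

The payload is a fragment of the Enterovirus D68 polyprotein, which the catalogue identifies as the 2A protease. The automated annotation matches it to the polyprotein entry as a whole, so its accompanying text about the RNA polymerase reflects that entry rather than the insert. Expression is driven by a T7 promoter with an adjacent lac operator and the phage T7 gene 10 ribosome binding site, and it ends at a T7 terminator. The plasmid-encoded lacI repressor keeps the promoter silent until IPTG is added, in a host that supplies T7 RNA polymerase. A histidine tag lies downstream of the protease sequence, annotated as a fragment of a longer His tag and described in the catalogue as 6xHis, which suggests a C-terminal affinity handle for metal-chelate purification. A short match to a T7 gene 10B-derived solubility tag follows, but whether it is translated is not clear from the record. The construct is intended for recombinant production of the viral protease, and its aliases note low expression levels.
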