Addgene plasmid #204801: EV-D68 2A protease; aliases: Enterovirus D68 2A protease, 6xHis-tag, low expression levels
Purpose: Bacterial expresison of Enterovirus D68 2A protease
Depositing lab: ASAP Discovery & Frank von Delft. Depositing organization: University of Oxford.
Backbone
  Vector backbone: pNIC-Kan-R
  Vector type: Bacterial Expression
Growth in bacteria
  Bacterial resistance: Kanamycin, 50 μg/mL
  Growth temperature: 37°C
  Growth strain: DH5alpha
  Copy number: Unknown
Gene/Insert
  Gene/Insert name: D68 2A protease
  Species: Enterovirus D68
  Cloning method: Ligation Independent Cloning
How to cite: EV-D68 2A protease; aliases: Enterovirus D68 2A protease, 6xHis-tag, low expression levels was a gift from ASAP Discovery & Frank von Delft (Addgene plasmid # 204801 ; http://n2t.net/addgene:204801 ; RRID:Addgene_204801)
