>Addgene plasmid #204801 | EV-D68 2A protease; aliases: Enterovirus D68 2A protease, 6xHis-tag, low expression levels | depositor partial sequence | sequence record 398074 | Insert
ATGAATGCGATTATAGGGAACCGGGCTAGCGTGACAACTATGCCGCATAATATTGTCACGACGGGTCCGG
GCTTTGGGGGCGTATTTGTTGGAAGTTTTAAAATTATTAATTACCACCTTGCAACGATTGAGGAGCGTCA
GTCTGCAATTTACGTCGATTGGCAGAGCGACGTTCTTGTTACCCCTATAGCAGCACACGGGAGACACCAG
ATTGCCCGGTGTAAGTGTAACACGGGAGTTTATTACTGTAGACATCGCGACCGCAGTTATCCAATTTGTT
TTGAGGGACCTGGAATCCAGTGGATTGAACAAAATGAATACTATCCTGCACGTTATCAAACAAATGTGTT
ATTGGCCGCGGGCCCGGCGGAGGCTGGAGATTGTGGCGGTTTACTGGTTTGTCCCCACGGCGTTATAGGC
CTGTTAACGGCGGGGGGTGGAGGTATCGTGGCGTTTACAGACATACGGAATCTGCTGTGGCTGGATACGG
ATGTCATGGAACAGGGCATAACTGATTATATTCAAAACCTTGGAAACCACCATCATCACCACCATTAATG
A
